>Addgene plasmid #172130 | pAAVS1_Puro_ccdb_Ubc_rtTA | addgene full sequence | sequence record 343655 | Addgene NGS Result
CCGTTGGGCAGTGCACCCGTACCTTTGGGAGCGCGCGCCCTCGTCGTGTCGTGACGTCACCCGTTCTGTT
GGCTTATAATGCAGGGTGGGGCCACCTGCCGGTAGGTGTGCGGTAGGCTTTTCTCCGTCGCAGGACGCAG
GGTTCGGGCCTAGGGTAGGCTCTCCTGAATCGACAGGCGCCGGACCTCTGGTGAGGGGAGGGATAAGTGA
GGCGTCAGTTTCTTTGGTCGGTTTTATGTACCTATCTTCTTAAGTAGCTGAAGCTCCGGTTTTGAACTAT
GCGCTCGGGGTTGGCGAGTGTGTTTTGTGAAGTTTTTTAGGCACCTTTTGAAATGTAATCATTTGGGTCA
ATATGTAATTTTCAGTGTTAGACTAGTAAATTGTCCGCTAAATTCTGGCCGTTTTTGGCTTTTTTGTTAG
ACGAAGCTTGGTACCGAGCTCGGATCCCCACCCCGTACCGGTCCTGCAGTCGAATTCACCATGTCTAGAC
TGGACAAGAGCAAAGTCATAAACGGAGCTCTGGAATTACTCAATGGTGTCGGTATCGAAGGCCTGACGAC
AAGGAAACTCGCTCAAAAGCTGGGAGTTGAGCAGCCTACCCTGTACTGGCACGTGAAGAACAAGCGGGCC
CTGCTCGATGCCCTGCCAATCGAGATGCTGGACAGGCATCATACCCACTTCTGCCCCCTGGAAGGCGAGT
CATGGCAAGACTTTCTGCGGAACAACGCCAAGTCATACCGCTGTGCTCTCCTCTCACATCGCGACGGGGC
TAAAGTGCATCTCGGCACCCGCCCAACAGAGAAACAGTACGAAACCCTGGAAAATCAGCTCGCGTTCCTG
TGTCAGCAAGGCTTCTCCCTGGAGAACGCACTGTACGCTCTGTCCGCCGTGGGCCACTTTACACTGGGCT
GCGTATTGGAGGAACAGGAGCATCAAGTAGCAAAAGAGGAAAGAGAGACACCTACCACCGATTCTATGCC
CCCACTTCTGAGACAAGCAATTGAGCTGTTCGACCGGCAGGGAGCCGAACCTGCCTTCCTTTTCGGCCTG
GAACTAATCATATGTGGCCTGGAGAAACAGCTAAAGTGCGAAAGCGGCGGGCCGACCGACGCCCTTGACG
ATTTTGACTTAGACATGCTCCCAGCCGATGCCCTTGACGACTTTGACCTTGATATGCTGCCTGCTGACGC
TCTTGACGATTTTGACCTTGACATGCTCCCCGGGTAACTAAGTAAGGATCCGCGGCCGCACTAGAGGAAT
TCCGAAACCCTGCAGGCTGTGCCTTCTAGTTGCCAGCCATCTGTTGTTTGCCCCTCCCCCGTGCCTTCCT
TGACCCTGGAAGGTGCCACTCCCACTGTCCTTTCCTAATAAAATGAGGAAATTGCATCGCATTGTCTGAG
TAGGTGTCATTCTATTCTGGGGGGTGGGGTGGGGCAGGACAGCAAGGGGGAGGATTGGGAAGACAATAGC
AGGCATGCTGGGGATGCGGTGGGCTCTATGGGTCGACAGTACTAAGCTTTACTAGGGACAGGATTGGTGA
CAGAAAAGCCCCATCCTTAGGCCTCCTCCTTCCTAGTCTCCTGATATTGGGTCTAACCCCCACCTCCTGT
TAGGCAGATTCCTTATCTGGTGACACACCCCCATTTCCTGGAGCCATCTCTCTCCTTGCCAGAACCTCTA
AGGTTTGCTTACGATGGAGCCAGAGAGGATCCTGGGAGGGAGAGCTTGGCAGGGGGTGGGAGGGAAGGGG
GGGATGCGTGACCTGCCCGGTTCTCAGTGGCCACCCTGCGCTACCCTCTCCCAGAACCTGAGCTGCTCTG
ACGCGGCTGTCTGGTGCGTTTCACTGATCCTGGTGCTGCAGCTTCCTTACACTTCCCAAGAGGAGAAGCA
GTTTGGAAAAACAAAATCAGAATAAGTTGGTCCTGAGTTCTAACTTTGGCTCTTCACCTTTCTAGTCCCC
AATTTATATTGTTCCTCCGTGCGTCAGTTTTACCTGTGAGATAAGGCCAGTAGCCAGCCCCGTCCTGGCA
GGGCTGTGGTGAGGAGGGGGGTGTCCGTGTGGAAAACTCCCTTTGTGAGAATGGTGCGTCCTAGGTGTTC
ACCAGGTCGTGGCCGCCTCTACTCCCTTTCTCTTTCTCCATCCTTCTTTCCTTAAAGAGTCCCCAGTGCT
ATCTGGGACATATTCCTCCGCCCAGAGCAGGGTCCCGCTTCCCTAAGGCCCTGCTCTGGGCTTCTGGGTT
TGAGTCCTTGGCAAGCCCAGGAGAGGCGCTCAGGCTTCCCTGTCCCCCTTCCTCGTCCACCATCTCATGC
CCCTGGCTCTCCTGCCCCTTCCCTACAGGGGTTCCTGGCTCTGCTCTAAGGGCGAATTCTGCATTAATGA
ATCGGCCAACGCGCGGGGAGAGGCGGTTTGCGTATTGGGCGCTCTTCCGCTTCCTCGCTCACTGACTCGC
TGCGCTCGGTCGTTCGGCTGCGGCGAGCGGTATCAGCTCACTCAAAGGCGGTAATACGGTTATCCACAGA
ATCAGGGGATAACGCAGGAAAGAACATGTGAGCAAAAGGCCAGCAAAAGGCCAGGAACCGTAAAAAGGCC
GCGTTGCTGGCGTTTTTCCATAGGCTCCGCCCCCCTGACGAGCATCACAAAAATCGACGCTCAAGTCAGA
GGTGGCGAAACCCGACAGGACTATAAAGATACCAGGCGTTTCCCCCTGGAAGCTCCCTCGTGCGCTCTCC
TGTTCCGACCCTGCCGCTTACCGGATACCTGTCCGCCTTTCTCCCTTCGGGAAGCGTGGCGCTTTCTCAT
AGCTCACGCTGTAGGTATCTCAGTTCGGTGTAGGTCGTTCGCTCCAAGCTGGGCTGTGTGCACGAACCCC
CCGTTCAGCCCGACCGCTGCGCCTTATCCGGTAACTATCGTCTTGAGTCCAACCCGGTAAGACACGACTT
ATCGCCACTGGCAGCAGCCACTGGTAACAGGATTAGCAGAGCGAGGTATGTAGGCGGTGCTACAGAGTTC
TTGAAGTGGTGGCCTAACTACGGCTACACTAGAAGAACAGTATTTGGTATCTGCGCTCTGCTGAAGCCAG
TTACCTTCGGAAAAAGAGTTGGTAGCTCTTGATCCGGCAAACAAACCACCGCTGGTAGCGGTGGTTTTTT
TGTTTGCAAGCAGCAGATTACGCGCAGAAAAAAAGGATCTCAAGAAGATCCTTTGATCTTTTCTACGGGG
TCTGACGCTCAGTGGAACGAAAACTCACGTTAAGGGATTTTGGTCATGAGATTATCAAAAAGGATCTTCA
CCTAGATCCTTTTAAATTAAAAATGAAGTTTTAAATCAATCTAAAGTATATATGAGTAAACTTGGTCTGA
CAGTTACCAATGCTTAATCAGTGAGGCACCTATCTCAGCGATCTGTCTATTTCGTTCATCCATAGTTGCC
TGACTCCCCGTCGTGTAGATAACTACGATACGGGAGGGCTTACCATCTGGCCCCAGTGCTGCAATGATAC
CGCGAGACCCACGCTCACCGGCTCCAGATTTATCAGCAATAAACCAGCCAGCCGGAAGGGCCGAGCGCAG
AAGTGGTCCTGCAACTTTATCCGCCTCCATCCAGTCTATTAATTGTTGCCGGGAAGCTAGAGTAAGTAGT
TCGCCAGTTAATAGTTTGCGCAACGTTGTTGCCATTGCTACAGGCATCGTGGTGTCACGCTCGTCGTTTG
GTATGGCTTCATTCAGCTCCGGTTCCCAACGATCAAGGCGAGTTACATGATCCCCCATGTTGTGCAAAAA
AGCGGTTAGCTCCTTCGGTCCTCCGATCGTTGTCAGAAGTAAGTTGGCCGCAGTGTTATCACTCATGGTT
ATGGCAGCACTGCATAATTCTCTTACTGTCATGCCATCCGTAAGATGCTTTTCTGTGACTGGTGAGTACT
CAACCAAGTCATTCTGAGAATAGTGTATGCGGCGACCGAGTTGCTCTTGCCCGGCGTCAATACGGGATAA
TACCGCGCCACATAGCAGAACTTTAAAAGTGCTCATCATTGGAAAACGTTCTTCGGGGCGAAAACTCTCA
AGGATCTTACCGCTGTTGAGATCCAGTTCGATGTAACCCACTCGTGCACCCAACTGATCTTCAGCATCTT
TTACTTTCACCAGCGTTTCTGGGTGAGCAAAAACAGGAAGGCAAAATGCCGCAAAAAAGGGAATAAGGGC
GACACGGAAATGTTGAATACTCATACTCTTCCTTTTTCAATATTATTGAAGCATTTATCAGGGTTATTGT
CTCATGAGCGGATACATATTTGAATGTATTTAGAAAAATAAACAAATAGGGGTTCCGCGCACATTTCCCC
GAAAAGTGCCACCTGACGTCTAAGAAACCATTATTATCATGACATTAACCTATAAAAATAGGCGTATCAC
GAGGCCCTTTCGTCTCGCGCGTTTCGGTGATGACGGTGAAAACCTCTGACACATGCAGCTCCCGGAGACG
GTCACAGCTTGTCTGTAAGCGGATGCCGGGAGCAGACAAGCCCGTCAGGGCGCGTCAGCGGGTGTTGGCG
GGTGTCGGGGCTGGCTTAACTATGCGGCATCAGAGCAGATTGTACTGAGAGTGCACCATATGCGGTGTGA
AATACCGCACAGATGCGTAAGGAGAAAATACCGCATCAGGCGCCATTCGCCATTCAGGCTGCGCAACTGT
TGGGAAGGGCGATCGGTGCGGGCCTCTTCGCTATTACGCCAGAATTCGCCCTTTGCTTTCTCTGACCAGC
ATTCTCTCCCCTGGGCCTGTGCCGCTTTCTGTCTGCAGCTTGTGGCCTGGGTCACCTCTACGGCTGGCCC
AGATCCTTCCCTGCCGCCTCCTTCAGGTTCCGTCTTCCTCCACTCCCTCTTCCCCTTGCTCTCTGCTGTG
TTGCTGCCCAAGGATGCTCTTTCCGGAGCACTTCCTTCTCGGCGCTGCACCACGTGATGTCCTCTGAGCG
GATCCTCCCCGTGTCTGGGTCCTCTCCGGGCATCTCTCCTCCCTCACCCAACCCCATGCCGTCTTCACTC
GCTGGGTTCCCTTTTCCTTCTCCTTCTGGGGCCTGTGCCATCTCTCGTTTCTTAGGATGGCCTTCTCCGA
CGGATGTCTCCCTTGCGTCCCGCCTCCCCTTCTTGTAGGCCTGCATCATCACCGTTTTTCTGGACAACCC
CAAAGTACCCCGTCTCCCTGGCTTTAGCCACCTCTCCATCCTCTTGCTTTCTTTGCCTGGACACCCCGTT
CTCCTGTGGATTCGGGTCACCTCTCACTCCTTTCATTTGGGCAGCTCCCCTACCCCCCTTACCTCTCTAG
TCTGTGCTAGCTCTTCCAGCCCCCTGTCATGGCATCTTCCAGGGGTCCGAGAGCTCAGCTAGTCTTCTTC
CTCCAACCCGGGCCCCTATGTCCACTTCAGGACAGCATGTTTGCTGCCTCCAGGGATCCTGTGTCCCCGA
GCTGGGACCACCTTATATTCCCAGGGCCGGTTAATGTGGCTCTGGTTCTGGGTACTTTTATCTGTCCCCT
CCACCCCACAGTGGGGCAAGCTTCTGACCTCTTCTCTTCCTCCCACAGGGCCTCGAGAGATCTGGCGGCG
GAGAGGGCAGAGGAAGTCTTCTAACATGCGGTGACGTGGAGGAGAATCCCGGCCCTAGCACCGAGTACAA
GCCCACGGTGCGCCTCGCCACCCGCGACGACGTCCCCAGGGCCGTACGCACCCTCGCCGCCGCGTTCGCC
GACTACCCCGCCACGCGCCACACCGTCGATCCGGACCGCCACATCGAGCGGGTCACCGAGCTGCAAGAAC
TCTTCCTCACGCGCGTCGGGCTCGACATCGGCAAGGTGTGGGTCGCGGACGACGGCGCCGCGGTGGCGGT
CTGGACCACGCCGGAGAGCGTCGAAGCGGGGGCGGTGTTCGCCGAGATCGGCCCGCGCATGGCCGAGTTG
AGCGGTTCCCGGCTGGCCGCGCAGCAACAGATGGAAGGCCTCCTGGCGCCGCACCGGCCCAAGGAGCCCG
CGTGGTTCCTGGCCACCGTCGGCGTCTCGCCCGACCACCAGGGCAAGGGTCTGGGCAGCGCCGTCGTGCT
CCCCGGAGTGGAGGCGGCCGAGCGCGCCGGGGTGCCCGCCTTCCTGGAGACCTCCGCGCCCCGCAACCTC
CCCTTCTACGAGCGGCTCGGCTTCACCGTCACCGCCGACGTCGAGGTGCCCGAAGGACCGCGCACCTGGT
GCATGACCCGCAAGCCCGGTGCCTGATCTAGACAGACATGATAAGATACATTGATGAGTTTGGACAAACC
ACAACTAGAATGCAGTGAAAAAAATGCTTTATTTGTGAAATTTGTGATGCTATTGCTTTATTTGTAACCA
TTATAAGCTGCAATAAACAAGTTAACAACAACAATTGCATTCATTTTATGTTTCAGGTTCAGGGGGAGGT
GTGGGAGGTTTTTTAACAGGGACAGCAGAGATCCAGTTTGGTTAATTCTAGACAGTTATCAACAAGTTTG
TACAAAAAAGCTGAACGAGAAACGTAAAATGATATAAATATCAATATATTAAATTAGATTTTGCATAAAA
AACAGACTACATAATACTGTAAAACACAACATATCCAGTCACTATGGCGGCCGCATTAGGCACCCCAGGC
TTTACACTTTATGCTTCCGGCTCGTATAATGTGTGGATTTTGAGTTAGGATCCGTCGAGATTTTCAGGAG
CTAAGGAAGCTAAAATGGAGAAAAAAATCACTGGATATACCACCGTTGATATATCCCAATGGCATCGTAA
AGAACATTTTGAGGCATTTCAGTCAGTTGCTCAATGTACCTATAACCAGACCGTTCAGCTGGATATTACG
GCCTTTTTAAAGACCGTAAAGAAAAATAAGCACAAGTTTTATCCGGCCTTTATTCACATTCTTGCCCGCC
TGATGAATGCTCATCCGGAATTCCGTATGGCAATGAAAGACGGTGAGCTGGTGATATGGGATAGTGTTCA
CCCTTGTTACACCGTTTTCCATGAGCAAACTGAAACGTTTTCATCGCTCTGGAGTGAATACCACGACGAT
TTCCGGCAGTTTCTACACATATATTCGCAAGATGTGGCGTGTTACGGTGAAAACCTGGCCTATTTCCCTA
AAGGGTTTATTGAGAATATGTTTTTCGTCTCAGCCAATCCCTGGGTGAGTTTCACCAGTTTTGATTTAAA
CGTGGCCAATATGGACAACTTCTTCGCCCCCGTTTTCACCATGGGCAAATATTATACGCAAGGCGACAAG
GTGCTGATGCCGCTGGCGATTCAGGTTCATCATGCCGTTTGTGATGGCTTCCATGTCGGCAGAATGCTTA
ATGAATTACAACAGTACTGCGATGAGTGGCAGGGCGGGGCGTAAAGATCTGGATCCGGCTTACTAAAAGC
CAGATAACAGTATGCGTATTTGCGCGCTGATTTTTGCGGTATAAGAATATATACTGATATGTATACCCGA
AGTATGTCAAAAAGAGGTATGCTATGAAGCAGCGTATTACAGTGACAGTTGACAGCGACAGCTATCAGTT
GCTCAAGGCATATATGATGTCAATATCTCCGGTCTGGTAAGCACAACCATGCAGAATGAAGCCCGTCGTC
TGCGTGCCGAACGCTGGAAAGCGGAAAATCAGGAAGGGATGGCTGAGGTCGCCCGGTTTATTGAAATGAA
CGGCTCTTTTGCTGACGAGAACAGGGGCTGGTGAAATGCAGTTTAAGGTTTACACCTATAAAAGAGAGAG
CCGTTATCGTCTGTTTGTGGATGTACAGAGTGATATTATTGACACGCCCGGGCGACGGATGGTGATCCCC
CTGGCCAGTGCACGTCTGCTGTCAGATAAAGTCTCCCGTGAACTTTACCCGGTGGTGCATATCGGGGATG
AAAGCTGGCGCATGATGACCACCGATATGGCCAGTGTGCCGGTCTCCGTTATCGGGGAAGAAGTGGCTGA
TCTCAGCCACCGCGAAAATGACATCAAAAACGCCATTAACCTGATGTTCTGGGGAATATAAATGTCAGGC
TCCCTTATACACAGCCAGTCTGCAGGTCGACCATAGTGACTGGATATGTTGTGTTTTACAGTATTATGTA
GTCTGTTTTTTATGCAAAATCTAATTTAATATATTGATATTTATATCATTTTACGTTTCTCGTTCAGCTT
TCTTGTACAAAGTGGTTGATAACATCTCGAGCCATAAAGATGGTTAATTAACCCACCCAAGATCTGGCCT
CCGCGCCGGGTTTTGGCGCCTCCCGCGGGCGCCCCCCTCCTCACGGCGAGCGCTGCCACGTCAGACGAAG
GGCGCAGCGAGCGTCCTGATCCTTCCGCCCGGACGCTCAGGACAGCGGCCCGCTGCTCATAAGACTCGGC
CTTAGAACCCCAGTATCAGCAGAAGGACATTTTAGGACGGGACTTGGGTGACTCTAGGGCACTGGTTTTC
TTTCCAGAGAGCGGAACAGGCGAGGAAAAGTAGTCCCTTCTCGGCGATTCTGCGGAGGGATCTCCGTGGG
GCGGTGAACGCCGATGATTATATAAGGACGCGCCGGGTGTGGCACAGCTAGTTCCGTCGCAGCCGGGATT
TGGGTCGCGGTTCTTGTTTGTGGATCGCTGTGATCGTCACTTGGTGAGTAGCGGGCTGCTGGGCTGGCCG
GGGCTTTCGTGGCCGCCGGGCCGCTCGGTGGGACGGAAGCGTGTGGAGAGACCGCCAAGGGCTGTAGTCT
GGGTCCGCGAGCAAGGTTGCCCTGAACTGGGGGTTGGGGGGAGCGCAGCAAAATGGCGGCTGTTCCCGAG
TCTTGAATGGAAGACGCTTGTGAGGCGGGCTGTGAGGTCGTTGAAACAAGGTGGGGGGCATGGTGGGCGG
CAAGAACCCAAGGTCTTGAGGCCTTCGCTAATGCGGGAAAGCTCTTATTCGGGTGAGATGGGCTGGGGCA
CCATCTGGGGACCCTGACGTGAAGTTTGTCACTGACTGGAGAACTCGGTTTGTCGTCTGTTGCGGGGGCG
GCAGTTATGGCGGTG
Features (pLannotate 1.2.2; 23 found; start..end, strand, type, name):
    481..1178    +  CDS            rtTA3 (fragment): reverse tetracycline transactivator 3 activates expression from Tet-responsive promoters in the presence of doxycycline
   1108..1218    +  CDS            VP48: 3 tandem repeats of the minimal activation domain of herpes simplex virus VP16 (Cheng et al., 2013)
   1277..1501    +  polyA_signal   bGH poly(A) signal: bovine growth hormone polyadenylation signal
   1521..2357    +  misc_feature   HA-R: right homology arm from the adeno-associated virus integration site (AAVS1) within intron 1 of the human PPP1R12C gene
   2369..2422    -  CDS            lacI (fragment): lac repressor; lacI; The lac repressor binds to the lac operator to inhibit transcription in E. coli. This inhibition can be relieved by adding lactose or isopropyl-β-D-thiogalactopyranoside (IPTG).
   2605..3193    -  rep_origin     ori: high-copy-number ColE1/pMB1/pBR322/pUC origin of replication
   3364..4224    -  CDS            AmpR: β-lactamase; bla; confers resistance to ampicillin, carbenicillin, and related antibiotics
   4225..4329    -  promoter       AmpR promoter: bla
   4424..4459    +  CDS            rop (fragment): Rop protein, which maintains plasmids at low copy number; rop
   4561..4660    +  misc_feature   bom (fragment): basis of mobility region from pBR322
   4666..4732    -  CDS            lacZα (fragment): LacZα fragment of β-galactosidase; lacZ fragment
   4744..5547    +  misc_feature   HA-L: left homology arm from the adeno-associated virus integration site (AAVS1) within intron 1 of the human PPP1R12C gene
   5554..5579    +  misc_feature   SA: splice acceptor site
   5660..6256    +  CDS            PuroR (fragment): puromycin N-acetyltransferase; pac from Streptomyces; confers resistance to puromycin
   6272..6393    -  polyA_signal   SV40 poly(A) signal: SV40 polyadenylation signal
   6502..6626    +  protein_bind   attR1: mutant version of attR; recombination site for the Gateway® LR reaction LR Clonase™
   6651..6681    +  promoter       lac UV5 promoter: E. coli lac promoter with an "up" mutation
   6705..6734    +  promoter       cat promoter (fragment): promoter of the E. coli cat gene encoding chloramphenicol acetyltransferase
   6735..7394    +  CDS            CmR: chloramphenicol acetyltransferase; cat; confers resistance to chloramphenicol
   7573..7731    +  CDS            ccdA (fragment): CCDA_ECO57 - Also known as H, letA. Experimental evidence at protein level: Swiss-Prot protein existence level 1. Antitoxin component of a type II toxin-antitoxin (TA) system which inhibits the post-segregational killing (PSK) of plasmid-free cells, also referred to as a plasmid addiction system. Binds to and blocks the activity of CcdB; will also remove bound CcdB protein from the CcdB-GyrA complex by forming a CcdA-CcdB complex, a process termed rejuvenation. Functions as a transcriptional corepressor for the ccdAB operon, repression also requires CcdB (By similarity). From Escherichia coli
   7736..8038    +  CDS            ccdB: CCDB_ECOLI - Also known as G, letB, letD. Experimental evidence at protein level: Swiss-Prot protein existence level 1. Toxic component of a type II toxin-antitoxin (TA) system, functioning in plasmid maintainence. Responsible for the post- segregational killing (PSK) of plasmid-free cells, also referred to as a plasmid addiction system. Half-life of over 2 hours. Cell killing by CcdB is accompanied by filamentation, defects in chromosome and plasmid segregation, defects in cell division, formation of anucleate cells, decreased DNA synthesis and plasmid loss. Interferes with the activity of DN
   8082..8206    -  protein_bind   attR2: mutant version of attR; recombination site for the Gateway® LR reaction LR Clonase™
   8256..422     +  promoter       UbC promoter (across the origin): human ubiquitin C promoter
