[The description below was written by a language model from this plasmid's Addgene catalogue record and pLannotate feature annotations shown in this document.]
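Description:
pAAVS1_Puro_ccdb_Ubc_rtTA is an empty Gateway destination vector for knocking a cassette into the human AAVS1 safe-harbour locus, located in intron 1 of PPP1R12C. It derives from the AAVS1_Puro_PGK1_3xFLAG_Twin_Strep backbone and is classed as a mammalian expression vector. In bacteria it replicates from a high-copy ColE1/pUC-type origin and carries ampicillin resistance. Because it encodes the CcdB gyrase toxin, it must be maintained in a ccdB-tolerant strain.

The payload sits between the left and right AAVS1 homology arms, which direct homology-dependent integration, typically after a nuclease cut at the locus. Immediately after the left arm, a splice acceptor precedes a promoterless puromycin resistance coding sequence. Puromycin resistance therefore depends on splicing into the endogenous PPP1R12C transcript, which enriches for correctly targeted cells. An SV40 polyadenylation signal, annotated on the opposite strand, lies just after this marker.

Next comes the Gateway cassette: attR1 and attR2 flanking a chloramphenicol resistance gene and ccdB. An LR recombination with an entry clone replaces this cassette with the sequence of interest and provides negative selection against unrecombined vector. Downstream, a human ubiquitin C promoter drives a reverse tetracycline transactivator (annotated as rtTA3 with VP16-derived activation repeats), terminated by a bGH polyadenylation signal. This supplies constitutive rtTA for doxycycline-inducible expression from a Tet-responsive promoter.

No such promoter, and no PGK1 promoter despite the catalogue field listing one, appears in the feature table. The element that drives the recombined insert is therefore not established by the record and may need to come from the entry clone.
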