Addgene plasmid #172130: pAAVS1_Puro_ccdb_Ubc_rtTA
Purpose: (Empty Backbone) Destination vector for AAVS1 targeting
Depositing lab: Kenji Kontani. Depositing organization: Meiji Pharmaceutical University. Publication: Development of a versatile HPLC-based method to evaluate the activation status of small GTPases. Araki M, Yoshimoto K, Ohta M, Katada T, Kontani K. J Biol Chem. 2021 Nov 18:101428. doi: 10.1016/j.jbc.2021.101428. PubMed 34801548.
Backbone
  Vector backbone: AAVS1_Puro_PGK1_3xFLAG_Twin_Strep (Plasmid #68375)
  Backbone size (bp): 5967
  Vector type: Mammalian Expression
  Promoter: PGK1
  Selectable markers: Puromycin
Growth in bacteria
  Bacterial resistance: Ampicillin, 100 μg/mL
  Growth temperature: 30°C
  Growth strain: ccdB Survival
  Copy number: High Copy
Terms and licenses: Academic/Nonprofit Terms; Industry Terms: Not Available to Industry
How to cite: pAAVS1_Puro_ccdb_Ubc_rtTA was a gift from Kenji Kontani (Addgene plasmid # 172130 ; http://n2t.net/addgene:172130 ; RRID:Addgene_172130)
